LOCUS       Exported 3733 bp ds-DNA circular SYN 12-MAY-2021
DEFINITION  Multisite gateway vector for 5' tagging with Bin1b.
ACCESSION   .
VERSION     .
KEYWORDS    p3E-Bin1b
SOURCE      synthetic DNA construct
  ORGANISM  synthetic DNA construct
REFERENCE   1 (bases 1 to 3733)
  TITLE     Parton Lab Plasmids for in vivo cell biology in the zebrafish
REFERENCE   2 (bases 1 to 3733)
  AUTHORS   .
  TITLE     Direct Submission
  JOURNAL   Exported May 12, 2021 from SnapGene Server 1.1.58
            http://www.snapgene.com
FEATURES             Location/Qualifiers
     source          1..3733
                     /organism="synthetic DNA construct"
                     /mol_type="other DNA"
     primer_bind     92..109
                     /label=L4440
                     /note="L4440 vector, forward primer"
     terminator      268..295
                     /label=rrnB T2 terminator
                     /note="transcription terminator T2 from the E. coli rrnB
                     gene"
     terminator      387..473
                     /gene="Escherichia coli rrnB"
                     /label=rrnB T1 terminator
                     /note="transcription terminator T1 from the E. coli rrnB
                     gene"
     primer_bind     522..544
                     /label=M13/pUC Forward
                     /note="In lacZ gene"
     primer_bind     536..553
                     /label=M13 Forward
                     /note="In lacZ gene. Also called M13-F20 or M13 (-21)
                     Forward"
     primer_bind     537..553
                     /label=M13 fwd
                     /note="common sequencing primer, one of multiple similar
                     variants"
     protein_bind    complement(624..748)
                     /gene="mutant version of attR"
                     /label=attR2
                     /bound_moiety="LR Clonase(TM)"
                     /note="recombination site for the Gateway(R) LR reaction"
     protein_bind    complement(1842..1937)
                     /gene="mutant version of attL"
                     /label=attL3
                     /bound_moiety="LR Clonase(TM)"
                     /note="recombination site for the Gateway(R) LR reaction"
     primer_bind     complement(1974..1993)
                     /label=T7
                     /note="T7 promoter, forward primer"
     promoter        complement(1975..1993)
                     /label=T7 promoter
                     /note="promoter for bacteriophage T7 RNA polymerase"
     primer_bind     complement(1998..2014)
                     /label=M13 rev
                     /note="common sequencing primer, one of multiple similar
                     variants"
     primer_bind     complement(1998..2014)
                     /label=M13 Reverse
                     /note="In lacZ gene. Also called M13-rev"
     primer_bind     complement(2116..2135)
                     /label=pENTR-R
                     /note="pENTR vectors, reverse primer"
     CDS             2127..2936
                     /codon_start=1
                     /gene="aph(3')-Ia"
                     /product="aminoglycoside phosphotransferase"
                     /label=KanR
                     /note="confers resistance to kanamycin in bacteria or G418
                     (Geneticin(R)) in eukaryotes"
                     /translation="MSHIQRETSRPRLNSNMDADLYGYKWARDNVGQSGATIYRLYGKP
                     DAPELFLKHGKGSVANDVTDEMVRLNWLTEFMPLPTIKHFIRTPDDAWLLTTAIPGKTA
                     FQVLEEYPDSGENIVDALAVFLRRLHSIPVCNCPFNSDRVFRLAQAQSRMNNGLVDASD
                     FDDERNGWPVEQVWKEMHKLLPFSPDSVVTHGDFSLDNLIFDEGKLIGCIDVGRVGIAD
                     RYQDLAILWNCLGEFSPSLQKRLFQKYGIDNPDMNKLQFHLMLDEFF"
     primer_bind     complement(2194..2213)
                     /label=Kan-R
                     /note="Kanamycin resistance gene, reverse primer"
     rep_origin      3083..3671
                     /direction=RIGHT
                     /label=ori
                     /note="high-copy-number ColE1/pMB1/pBR322/pUC origin of
                     replication"
     primer_bind     3572..3591
                     /label=pBR322ori-F
                     /note="pBR322 origin, forward primer"
ORIGIN
        1 ctttcctgcg ttatcccctg attctgtgga taaccgtatt accgcctttg agtgagctga
       61 taccgctcgc cgcagccgaa cgaccgagcg cagcgagtca gtgagcgagg aagcggaaga
      121 gcgcccaata cgcaaaccgc ctctccccgc gcgttggccg attcattaat gcagctggca
      181 cgacaggttt cccgactgga aagcgggcag tgagcgcaac gcaattaata cgcgtaccgc
      241 tagccaggaa gagtttgtag aaacgcaaaa aggccatccg tcaggatggc cttctgctta
      301 gtttgatgcc tggcagttta tggcgggcgt cctgcccgcc accctccggg ccgttgcttc
      361 acaacgttca aatccgctcc cggcggattt gtcctactca ggagagcgtt caccgacaaa
      421 caacagataa aacgaaaggc ccagtcttcc gactgagcct ttcgttttat ttgatgcctg
      481 gcagttccct actctcgcgt taacgctagc atggatgttt tcccagtcac gacgttgtaa
      541 aacgacggcc agtcttaagc tcgggccctg cagctctaga gctcgaattc tacaggtcac
      601 taataccatc taagtagttg gttcatagtg actgcatatg ttgtgtttta cagtattatg
      661 tagtctgttt tttatgcaaa atctaattta atatattgat atttatatca ttttacgttt
      721 ctcgttcaac tttcttgtac aaagtggtgg cagaggttgg gaaaggagtc aacgccggga
      781 aactggccag taatgtacag aagaggttaa cccgagcaca agagaaggtg atgcagaaac
      841 tgggaaaggc ggatgaaacc aaagacacag cctttgagga gcaagtagcc aactttaaca
      901 aacagatgaa tgagggcacc aaactgcaga aagacttgaa agcgtatttg ctggcagtca
      961 aaacaatgca cgagtgttcc aagcgtctgc acgactgtct ggcagaaatg tatgaccctg
     1021 agtggtttgg caaagaggag gtggactcca tcgcagagga cactgacctc ctgtggcaag
     1081 atttccacga gaagcttttg gacaatgctg taatttccat ggacgcatac ttggctcagt
     1141 ttccagatat aaaggctcgc attgcaaagc gtgaaaggaa gctggtggac tttgacagtg
     1201 ccagacatca ttttgcctct gtacaaaaag gcaagaaaaa ggacgaggcc aaaattgcca
     1261 aggctgagga acacttgggc agagctcaga aagtgtttga ggagatcaat tatgatctcc
     1321 aggaggaact tcccaccctg tggaacagtc gtattggcct ctatgttaac acattccgga
     1381 gtgtgtctgg cctggaggaa acatttcaca gggacatggg caaactgaac cagaatctga
     1441 gtgatattat gaccaaactg gaagagcagc gtgttgccaa aaaaggtgtc acgacagcaa
     1501 gcactgggaa gagtgacgat gcagcaaacc acaatcagga gacgtcagat gcacctaaat
     1561 ctccatcaaa gaatgaagcc ccaacggtga caaatggctc ctcagataca gagcttcctc
     1621 catctgttct ctttaaggtg aaaacaatgc acgactacag tgcaacagac agtgatgaac
     1681 ttgacctgaa ggctggtgac attgtgcttg tgcttccctt tgccaaccca gatgaagcgg
     1741 atgatggctg gttaatgggt gtaaaagagt cccactggct tcagaacaaa aacctcctag
     1801 caaaaggagt cttccctgaa aacttcaccc agaaactgtg acaactttat tatacaaagt
     1861 tggcattata aaaaagcatt gcttatcaat ttgttgcaac gaacaggtca ctatcagtca
     1921 aaataaaatc attatttgga gctccatggt agcgttaacg cggccgcgat atcccctata
     1981 gtgagtcgta ttacatggtc atagctgttt cctggcagct ctggcccgtg tctcaaaatc
     2041 tctgatgtta cattgcacaa gataaaaata tatcatcatg aacaataaaa ctgtctgctt
     2101 acataaacag taatacaagg ggtgttatga gccatattca acgggaaacg tcgaggccgc
     2161 gattaaattc caacatggat gctgatttat atgggtataa atgggctcgc gataatgtcg
     2221 ggcaatcagg tgcgacaatc tatcgcttgt atgggaagcc cgatgcgcca gagttgtttc
     2281 tgaaacatgg caaaggtagc gttgccaatg atgttacaga tgagatggtc agactaaact
     2341 ggctgacgga atttatgcct cttccgacca tcaagcattt tatccgtact cctgatgatg
     2401 catggttact caccactgcg atccccggaa aaacagcatt ccaggtatta gaagaatatc
     2461 ctgattcagg tgaaaatatt gttgatgcgc tggcagtgtt cctgcgccgg ttgcattcga
     2521 ttcctgtttg taattgtcct tttaacagcg atcgcgtatt tcgtctcgct caggcgcaat
     2581 cacgaatgaa taacggtttg gttgatgcga gtgattttga tgacgagcgt aatggctggc
     2641 ctgttgaaca agtctggaaa gaaatgcata aacttttgcc attctcaccg gattcagtcg
     2701 tcactcatgg tgatttctca cttgataacc ttatttttga cgaggggaaa ttaataggtt
     2761 gtattgatgt tggacgagtc ggaatcgcag accgatacca ggatcttgcc atcctatgga
     2821 actgcctcgg tgagttttct ccttcattac agaaacggct ttttcaaaaa tatggtattg
     2881 ataatcctga tatgaataaa ttgcagtttc atttgatgct cgatgagttt ttctaatcag
     2941 aattggttaa ttggttgtaa cactggcaga gcattacgct gacttgacgg gacggcgcaa
     3001 gctcatgacc aaaatccctt aacgtgagtt acgcgtcgtt ccactgagcg tcagaccccg
     3061 tagaaaagat caaaggatct tcttgagatc ctttttttct gcgcgtaatc tgctgcttgc
     3121 aaacaaaaaa accaccgcta ccagcggtgg tttgtttgcc ggatcaagag ctaccaactc
     3181 tttttccgaa ggtaactggc ttcagcagag cgcagatacc aaatactgtc cttctagtgt
     3241 agccgtagtt aggccaccac ttcaagaact ctgtagcacc gcctacatac ctcgctctgc
     3301 taatcctgtt accagtggct gctgccagtg gcgataagtc gtgtcttacc gggttggact
     3361 caagacgata gttaccggat aaggcgcagc ggtcgggctg aacggggggt tcgtgcacac
     3421 agcccagctt ggagcgaacg acctacaccg aactgagata cctacagcgt gagcattgag
     3481 aaagcgccac gcttcccgaa gggagaaagg cggacaggta tccggtaagc ggcagggtcg
     3541 gaacaggaga gcgcacgagg gagcttccag ggggaaacgc ctggtatctt tatagtcctg
     3601 tcgggtttcg ccacctctga cttgagcgtc gatttttgtg atgctcgtca ggggggcgga
     3661 gcctatggaa aaacgccagc aacgcggcct ttttacggtt cctggccttt tgctggcctt
     3721 ttgctcacat gtt
//
