>Addgene plasmid #109561 | p3E-Bin1b | addgene full sequence | sequence record 222038 | Addgene NGS Result
CATAGTGACTGCATATGTTGTGTTTTACAGTATTATGTAGTCTGTTTTTTATGCAAAATCTAATTTAATA
TATTGATATTTATATCATTTTACGTTTCTCGTTCAACTTTCTTGTACAAAGTGGTGGCAGAGGTTGGGAA
AGGAGTCAACGCCGGGAAACTGGCCAGTAATGTACAGAAGAGGTTAACCCGAGCACAAGAGAAGGTGATG
CAGAAACTGGGAAAGGCGGATGAAACCAAAGACACAGCCTTTGAGGAGCAAGTAGCCAACTTTAACAAAC
AGATGAATGAGGGCACCAAACTGCAGAAAGACTTGAAAGCGTATTTGCTGGCAGTCAAAACAATGCACGA
GTGTTCCAAGCGTCTGCACGACTGTCTGGCAGAAATGTATGACCCTGAGTGGTTTGGCAAAGAGGAGGTG
GACTCCATCGCAGAGGACACTGACCTCCTGTGGCAAGATTTCCACGAGAAGCTTTTGGACAATGCTGTAA
TTTCCATGGACGCATACTTGGCTCAGTTTCCAGATATAAAGGCTCGCATTGCAAAGCGTGAAAGGAAGCT
GGTGGACTTTGACAGTGCCAGACATCATTTTGCCTCTGTACAAAAAGGCAAGAAAAAGGACGAGGCCAAA
ATTGCCAAGGCTGAGGAACACTTGGGCAGAGCTCAGAAAGTGTTTGAGGAGATCAATTATGATCTCCAGG
AGGAACTTCCCACCCTGTGGAACAGTCGTATTGGCCTCTATGTTAACACATTCCGGAGTGTGTCTGGCCT
GGAGGAAACATTTCACAGGGACATGGGCAAACTGAACCAGAATCTGAGTGATATTATGACCAAACTGGAA
GAGCAGCGTGTTGCCAAAAAAGGTGTCACGACAGCAAGCACTGGGAAGAGTGACGATGCAGCAAACCACA
ATCAGGAGACGTCAGATGCACCTAAATCTCCATCAAAGAATGAAGCCCCAACGGTGACAAATGGCTCCTC
AGATACAGAGCTTCCTCCATCTGTTCTCTTTAAGGTGAAAACAATGCACGACTACAGTGCAACAGACAGT
GATGAACTTGACCTGAAGGCTGGTGACATTGTGCTTGTGCTTCCCTTTGCCAACCCAGATGAAGCGGATG
ATGGCTGGTTAATGGGTGTAAAAGAGTCCCACTGGCTTCAGAACAAAAACCTCCTAGCAAAAGGAGTCTT
CCCTGAAAACTTCACCCAGAAACTGTGACAACTTTATTATACAAAGTTGGCATTATAAAAAAGCATTGCT
TATCAATTTGTTGCAACGAACAGGTCACTATCAGTCAAAATAAAATCATTATTTGGAGCTCCATGGTAGC
GTTAACGCGGCCGCGATATCCCCTATAGTGAGTCGTATTACATGGTCATAGCTGTTTCCTGGCAGCTCTG
GCCCGTGTCTCAAAATCTCTGATGTTACATTGCACAAGATAAAAATATATCATCATGAACAATAAAACTG
TCTGCTTACATAAACAGTAATACAAGGGGTGTTATGAGCCATATTCAACGGGAAACGTCGAGGCCGCGAT
TAAATTCCAACATGGATGCTGATTTATATGGGTATAAATGGGCTCGCGATAATGTCGGGCAATCAGGTGC
GACAATCTATCGCTTGTATGGGAAGCCCGATGCGCCAGAGTTGTTTCTGAAACATGGCAAAGGTAGCGTT
GCCAATGATGTTACAGATGAGATGGTCAGACTAAACTGGCTGACGGAATTTATGCCTCTTCCGACCATCA
AGCATTTTATCCGTACTCCTGATGATGCATGGTTACTCACCACTGCGATCCCCGGAAAAACAGCATTCCA
GGTATTAGAAGAATATCCTGATTCAGGTGAAAATATTGTTGATGCGCTGGCAGTGTTCCTGCGCCGGTTG
CATTCGATTCCTGTTTGTAATTGTCCTTTTAACAGCGATCGCGTATTTCGTCTCGCTCAGGCGCAATCAC
GAATGAATAACGGTTTGGTTGATGCGAGTGATTTTGATGACGAGCGTAATGGCTGGCCTGTTGAACAAGT
CTGGAAAGAAATGCATAAACTTTTGCCATTCTCACCGGATTCAGTCGTCACTCATGGTGATTTCTCACTT
GATAACCTTATTTTTGACGAGGGGAAATTAATAGGTTGTATTGATGTTGGACGAGTCGGAATCGCAGACC
GATACCAGGATCTTGCCATCCTATGGAACTGCCTCGGTGAGTTTTCTCCTTCATTACAGAAACGGCTTTT
TCAAAAATATGGTATTGATAATCCTGATATGAATAAATTGCAGTTTCATTTGATGCTCGATGAGTTTTTC
TAATCAGAATTGGTTAATTGGTTGTAACACTGGCAGAGCATTACGCTGACTTGACGGGACGGCGCAAGCT
CATGACCAAAATCCCTTAACGTGAGTTACGCGTCGTTCCACTGAGCGTCAGACCCCGTAGAAAAGATCAA
AGGATCTTCTTGAGATCCTTTTTTTCTGCGCGTAATCTGCTGCTTGCAAACAAAAAAACCACCGCTACCA
GCGGTGGTTTGTTTGCCGGATCAAGAGCTACCAACTCTTTTTCCGAAGGTAACTGGCTTCAGCAGAGCGC
AGATACCAAATACTGTTCTTCTAGTGTAGCCGTAGTTAGGCCACCACTTCAAGAACTCTGTAGCACCGCC
TACATACCTCGCTCTGCTAATCCTGTTACCAGTGGCTGCTGCCAGTGGCGATAAGTCGTGTCTTACCGGG
TTGGACTCAAGACGATAGTTACCGGATAAGGCGCAGCGGTCGGGCTGAACGGGGGGTTCGTGCACACAGC
CCAGCTTGGAGCGAACGACCTACACCGAACTGAGATACCTACAGCGTGAGCTATGAGAAAGCGCCACGCT
TCCCGAAGGGAGAAAGGCGGACAGGTATCCGGTAAGCGGCAGGGTCGGAACAGGAGAGCGCACGAGGGAG
CTTCCAGGGGGAAACGCCTGGTATCTTTATAGTCCTGTCGGGTTTCGCCACCTCTGACTTGAGCGTCGAT
TTTTGTGATGCTCGTCAGGGGGGCGGAGCCTATGGAAAAACGCCAGCAACGCGGCCTTTTTACGGTTCCT
GGCCTTTTGCTGGCCTTTTGCTCACATGTTCTTTCCTGCGTTATCCCCTGATTCTGTGGATAACCGTATT
ACCGCCTTTGAGTGAGCTGATACCGCTCGCCGCAGCCGAACGACCGAGCGCAGCGAGTCAGTGAGCGAGG
AAGCGGAAGAGCGCCCAATACGCAAACCGCCTCTCCCCGCGCGTTGGCCGATTCATTAATGCAGCTGGCA
CGACAGGTTTCCCGACTGGAAAGCGGGCAGTGAGCGCAACGCAATTAATACGCGTACCGCTAGCCAGGAA
GAGTTTGTAGAAACGCAAAAAGGCCATCCGTCAGGATGGCCTTCTGCTTAGTTTGATGCCTGGCAGTTTA
TGGCGGGCGTCCTGCCCGCCACCCTCCGGGCCGTTGCTTCACAACGTTCAAATCCGCTCCCGGCGGATTT
GTCCTACTCAGGAGAGCGTTCACCGACAAACAACAGATAAAACGAAAGGCCCAGTCTTCCGACTGAGCCT
TTCGTTTTATTTGATGCCTGGCAGTTCCCTACTCTCGCGTTAACGCTAGCATGGATGTTTTCCCAGTCAC
GACGTTGTAAAACGACGGCCAGTCTTAAGCTCGGGCCCTGCAGCTCTAGAGCTCGAATTCTACAGGTCAC
TAATACCATCTAAGTAGTTGGTT
Features (pLannotate 1.2.2; 13 found; start..end, strand, type, name):
      1..125     -  protein_bind   attR2: mutant version of attR; recombination site for the Gateway® LR reaction LR Clonase™
    127..879     +  CDS            Bin2 (fragment): BIN2_MOUSE - Experimental evidence at protein level: Swiss-Prot protein existence level 1. Promotes cell motility and migration, probably via its interaction with the cell membrane and with podosome proteins that mediate interaction with the cytoskeleton. Modulates membrane curvature and mediates membrane tubulation. Inhibits phagocytosis (By similarity). Plays a role in podosome formation. From Mus musculus (Mouse).
    901..1215    +  CDS            Amph (fragment): AMPH_RAT - Also known as Amph1. Experimental evidence at protein level: Swiss-Prot protein existence level 1. May participate in mechanisms of regulated exocytosis in synapses and certain endocrine cell types. May control the properties of the membrane associated cytoskeleton (By similarity). From Rattus norvegicus (Rat).
   1219..1239    -  protein_bind   attB3: mutant version of attB; core recombination site for the Gateway® BP reaction BP Clonase™
   1230..1315    -  protein_bind   attL1 (fragment): mutant version of attL; recombination site for the Gateway® LR reaction LR Clonase™
   1352..1370    -  promoter       T7 promoter: promoter for bacteriophage T7 RNA polymerase
   1504..2313    +  CDS            KanR: aminoglycoside phosphotransferase; aph(3')-Ia; confers resistance to kanamycin in bacteria or G418 (Geneticin®) in eukaryotes
   2460..3048    +  rep_origin     ori: high-copy-number ColE1/pMB1/pBR322/pUC origin of replication
   3231..3323    +  CDS            lacI (fragment): lac repressor; lacI; The lac repressor binds to the lac operator to inhibit transcription in E. coli. This inhibition can be relieved by adding lactose or isopropyl-β-D-thiogalactopyranoside (IPTG).
   3378..3405    -  terminator     rrnB T2 terminator: transcription terminator T2 from the E. coli rrnB gene
   3537..3580    +  terminator     rrnB T1 terminator: Escherichia coli rrnB; transcription terminator T1 from the E. coli rrnB gene
   3627..3663    -  CDS            lacZα (fragment): LacZα fragment of β-galactosidase; lacZ fragment
   3701..3730    -  protein_bind   attP2 (fragment): mutant version of attP; recombination site for the Gateway® BP reaction BP Clonase™
