[The description below was written by a language model from this plasmid's Addgene catalogue record, the feature table of its GenBank file and pLannotate feature annotations shown in this document.]
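Description:
p3E-Bin1b is a 3.7 kb multisite Gateway 3′ entry clone carrying the zebrafish (Danio rerio) bin1b coding sequence, intended for building zebrafish expression constructs. It is a small, pDONR-style bacterial plasmid maintained through a high-copy ColE1/pUC origin and selected with kanamycin via the aph(3′)-Ia gene. rrnB T1 and T2 terminators lie upstream of the recombination cassette to insulate it from read-through transcription. A T7 promoter and M13 forward and reverse primer sites flank the cassette and are useful for sequencing the insert.

The insert sits between an attR2 site and an attL3 site, the pair that defines the third (3′) position in a three-fragment LR reaction. No promoter, reporter or polyadenylation signal for use in fish is annotated, so expression depends on the p5E promoter element, the middle entry clone and the destination vector with which it is recombined. The GenBank record leaves the insert unannotated. The automated annotation labels it as fragments resembling mouse Bin2 and rat amphiphysin, which is consistent with a BAR-domain protein of the amphiphysin/BIN family rather than evidence of a different insert.

Two catalogue fields fit poorly with the sequence. The purpose is given as "5′ tagging", whereas the p3E name and att sites point to Bin1b being placed downstream of the middle-entry element, for example a fluorescent protein. The listed backbone, an actc1b-mKate2 destination vector, is not reflected in the features present; it may instead be the vector used in later assemblies. The associated work concerns in vivo cell biological screening of T-tubule formation in zebrafish muscle.
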