Addgene plasmid #109561: p3E-Bin1b
Purpose: Multisite gateway vector for 5' tagging with Bin1b
Depositing lab: Rob Parton. Depositing organization: University of Queensland, Institute for Molecular Bioscience. Publication: In vivo cell biological screening identifies an endocytic capture mechanism for T-tubule formation. Hall TE, Martel N, Ariotti N, Xiong Z, Lo HP, Ferguson C, Rae J, Lim YW, Parton RG. Nat Commun. 2020 Jul 24;11(1):3711. doi: 10.1038/s41467-020-17486-w. PubMed 32709891.
Backbone
  Vector backbone: pDEST-actc1b-mKate2-ccdb
  Vector type: Zebrafish plasmids
Growth in bacteria
  Bacterial resistance: Kanamycin, 50 μg/mL
  Growth temperature: 37°C
  Growth strain: DH5alpha
  Copy number: High Copy
Gene/Insert
  Gene/Insert name: Bin1b
  Species: D. rerio (zebrafish)
  Entrez Gene: bin1b (a.k.a. bi, bin1, cb57, zgc:86701)
  Cloning method: Gateway Cloning
Terms and licenses: Academic/Nonprofit Terms; Industry Terms: Not Available to Industry
How to cite: p3E-Bin1b was a gift from Rob Parton (Addgene plasmid # 109561 ; http://n2t.net/addgene:109561 ; RRID:Addgene_109561)
